>Addgene plasmid #199674 | pRK5-LYCHOS (GPR155) F43I-HA | addgene full sequence | sequence record 392053 | Addgene NGS Result
TTCGAGCTCGCCCGACATTGATTATTGACTAGTTATTAATAGTAATCAATTACGGGGTCATTAGTTCATA
GCCCATATATGGAGTTCCGCGTTACATAACTTACGGTAAATGGCCCGCCTGGCTGACCGCCCAACGACCC
CCGCCCATTGACGTCAATAATGACGTATGTTCCCATAGTAACGCCAATAGGGACTTTCCATTGACGTCAA
TGGGTGGAGTATTTACGGTAAACTGCCCACTTGGCAGTACATCAAGTGTATCATATGCCAAGTACGCCCC
CTATTGACGTCAATGACGGTAAATGGCCCGCCTGGCATTATGCCCAGTACATGACCTTATGGGACTTTCC
TACTTGGCAGTACATCTACGTATTAGTCATCGCTATTACCATGGTGATGCGGTTTTGGCAGTACATCAAT
GGGCGTGGATAGCGGTTTGACTCACGGGGATTTCCAAGTCTCCACCCCATTGACGTCAATGGGAGTTTGT
TTTGGCACCAAAATCAACGGGACTTTCCAAAATGTCGTAACAACTCCGCCCCATTGACGCAAATGGGCGG
TAGGCGTGTACGGTGGGAGGTCTATATAAGCAGAGCTCGTTTAGTGAACCGTCAGATCGCCTGGAGACGC
CATCCACGCTGTTTTGACCTCCATAGAAGACACCGGGACCGATCCAGCCTCCGCGGCCGGGAACGGTGCA
TTGGAACGCGGATTCCCCGTGCCAAGAGTGACGTAAGTACCGCCTATAGAGTCTATAGGCCCACCCCCTT
GGCTTCGTTAGAACGCGGCTACAATTAATACATAACCTTATGTATCATACACATACGATTTAGGTGACAC
TATAGAATAACATCCACTTTGCCTTTCTCTCCACAGGTGTCCACTCCCAGGTCCAACTGCACCTCGGTTC
TATCGATGCCACCATGAATTCTAATTTACCTGCAGAGAACTTAACCATTGCAGTCAATATGACCAAGACT
TTGCCTACAGCAGTAACGCATGGATTTAATTCCACTAATGACCCACCTTCAATGTCAATTACAAGGCTTA
TTCCAGCCTTACTGGAATGCTTTGGCATTGTCCTTTGTGGCTACATAGCAGGAAGGGCCAATGTCATAAC
ATCAACCCAGGCCAAAGGACTAGGAAATTTTGTCTCCAGATTTGCACTTCCAGCTTTATTATTCAAAAAC
ATGGTTGTACTTAATTTTTCCAATGTGGACTGGTCCTTCCTATATAGTATCTTAATTGCCAAAGCTTCTG
TATTTTTCATTGTATGTGTATTAACCTTATTGGTTGCCAGTCCTGATAGTCGATTTAGCAAAGCTGGACT
ATTCCCTATTTTTGCTACACAAAGTAATGACTTTGCATTGGGATACCCTATAGTTGAAGCTTTATATCAA
ACTACATACCCAGAATATCTCCAGTACATTTATTTGGTGGCACCAATATCTCTTATGATGTTAAACCCTA
TAGGGTTTATTTTCTGTGAAATCCAAAAGTGGAAAGACACTCAAAATGCTTCTCAAAATAAAATAAAAAT
TGTGGGACTCGGACTCCTGCGTGTATTACAGAACCCAATAGTATTTATGGTCTTCATTGGCATCGCCTTC
AATTTTATTCTTGATCGAAAGGTACCTGTATATGTCGAAAATTTTCTTGATGGACTTGGAAATTCTTTTT
CTGGATCAGCCCTATTTTATCTTGGTCTCACGATGGTGGGAAAAATAAAGAGACTGAAGAAGTCGGCATT
TGTAGTACTAATTCTTCTCATCACAGCTAAACTTCTGGTGCTGCCACTTCTGTGCAGAGAAATGGTGGAA
CTCTTGGACAAGGGCGACAGTGTGGTGAACCATACAAGTTTATCAAATTATGCATTTCTGTATGGTGTAT
TTCCTGTAGCACCAGGAGTGGCTATCTTTGCAACACAATTCAACATGGAAGTAGAAATTATAACCTCAGG
GATGGTGATAAGCACATTTGTGTCTGCTCCCATCATGTACGTTTCTGCCTGGTTACTGACCTTTCCCACT
ATGGACCCTAAGCCATTGGCATATGCCATCCAGAATGTTAGTTTTGATATAAGTATTGTCAGCCTGATCT
CCTTGATCTGGTCTCTGGCTATTCTTCTTTTGAGTAAGAAATATAAACAGCTTCCTCATATGCTTACAAC
TAATTTACTCATTGCTCAGTCTATTGTCTGTGCTGGAATGATGATATGGAATTTTGTTAAAGAAAAAAAT
TTTGTTGGACAAATTTTGGTGTTTGTTCTATTGTACAGCTCCCTCTATAGCACCTACCTGTGGACAGGCC
TTCTAGCAATTTCTTTGTTTCTTTTGAAAAAGCGAGAGAGGGTACAAATTCCTGTTGGAATAATCATAAT
ATCTGGCTGGGGAATTCCTGCTCTCCTTGTTGGTGTTCTTTTGATAACTGGAAAACACAATGGAGATAGC
ATTGACTCAGCCTTCTTTTATGGAAAAGAACAGATGATCACCACAGCAGTCACCCTGTTCTGCAGCATCC
TGATAGCTGGCATATCCCTCATGTGCATGAACCAGACTGCCCAAGCAGGAAGCTATGAAGGTTTCGATCA
GTCTCAGAGCCACAAAGTGGTGGAGCCTGGAAATACTGCTTTTGAGGAGAGTCCAGCACCAGTAAATGAA
CCAGAACTTTTTACAAGCTCTATTCCAGAAACAAGTTGCTGCTCCTGCTCCATGGGAAATGGTGAATTAC
ACTGCCCATCAATAGAGCCAATAGCAAACACAAGCACCAGTGAGCCTGTGATTCCTTCGTTTGAGAAAAA
CAATCATTGTGTGAGTCGCTGTAACTCCCAGAGCTGCATATTAGCCCAGGAAGAAGAACAGTATCTACAG
AGTGGAGACCAGCAACTGACCCGACATGTGTTGCTGTGTTTACTTCTCATCATTGGCCTGTTCGCTAATC
TTTCCAGTTGTTTATGGTGGCTATTCAACCAAGAGCCTGGAAGACTTTATGTTGAGTTACAGTTTTTCTG
TGCCGTGTTTAACTTTGGTCAGGGATTTATTTCCTTTGGAATCTTTGGATTAGATAAACATTTAATCATC
CTGCCTTTCAAAAGAAGACTTGAATTCCTATGGAACAATAAAGACACAGCAGAAAACAGGGATTCTCCTG
TTTCAGAGGAAATAAAAATGACCTGTCAACAATTTATCCATTATCACCGTGACCTCTGTATCCGAAACAT
TGTCAAAGAAAGAAGGTGTGGTGCAAAGACTTCTGCTGGAACTTTCTGTGGCTGTGACCTGGTGAGCTGG
CTAATTGAAGTCGGCCTTGCCTCCGACCGTGGTGAAGCTGTGATATACGGAGACAGGCTGGTACAAGGGG
GAGTCATCCAACATATTACCAATGAGTATGAATTCCGGGATGAGTACTTGTTTTACAGATTTCTTCAAAA
GAGTCCTGAACAGAGTCCTCCTGCTATTAATGCAAACACTCTCCAACAGGAAAGATATAAAGAAATTGAG
CATTCATCCCCACCCTCACATTCCCCTAAGACCAGATCTAATGGTGGTGGTGGTGGGATGGGCTACCCCT
ATGATGTGCCTGACTACGCATAAGGATCCCCAGCTTGGCCGCCATGGCCCAACTTGTTTATTGCAGCTTA
TAATGGTTACAAATAAAGCAATAGCATCACAAATTTCACAAATAAAGCATTTTTTTCACTGCATTCTAGT
TGTGGTTTGTCCAAACTCATCAATGTATCTTATCATGTCTGGATCGGGAATTAATTCGGCGCAGCACCAT
GGCCTGAAATAACCTCTGAAAGAGGAACTTGGTTAGGTACCTTCTGAGGCGGAAAGAACCAGCTGTGGAA
TGTGTGTCAGTTAGGGTGTGGAAAGTCCCCAGGCTCCCCAGCAGGCAGAAGTATGCAAAGCATGCATCTC
AATTAGTCAGCAACCAGGTGTGGAAAGTCCCCAGGCTCCCCAGCAGGCAGAAGTATGCAAAGCATGCATC
TCAATTAGTCAGCAACCATAGTCCCGCCCCTAACTCCGCCCATCCCGCCCCTAACTCCGCCCAGTTCCGC
CCATTCTCCGCCCCATGGCTGACTAATTTTTTTTATTTATGCAGAGGCCGAGGCCGCCTCGGCCTCTGAG
CTATTCCAGAAGTAGTGAGGAGGCTTTTTTGGAGGCCTAGGCTTTTGCAAAAAGCTGTTAACAGCTTGGC
ACTGGCCGTCGTTTTACAACGTCGTGACTGGGAAAACCCTGGCGTTACCCAACTTAATCGCCTTGCAGCA
CATCCCCCTTTCGCCAGCTGGCGTAATAGCGAAGAGGCCCGCACCGATCGCCCTTCCCAACAGTTGCGCA
GCCTGAATGGCGAATGGCGCCTGATGCGGTATTTTCTCCTTACGCATCTGTGCGGTATTTCACACCGCAT
A
[142 nt withheld, positions 4412-4553]
C
[141 nt withheld, positions 4555-4695]
CCTTTGACGTTGGAGTCCACGTTCTTT
[37 nt withheld, positions 4723-4759]
ACCCTATCTCGGGCTATTCTTTTGATTTATAAGGGATTTTGCCGATTTCGGCCTATTGGTTAAAAAATGA
GCTGATTTAACAAAAATTTAACGCGAATTTTAACAAAATATTAACGTTTACAATTTTATGGTGCACTCTC
AGTACAATCTGCTCTGATGCCGCATAGTTAAGCCAGCCCCGACACCCGCCAACACCCGCTGACGCGCCCT
GACGGGCTTGTCTGCTCCCGGCATCCGCTTACAGACAAGCTGTGACCGTCTCCGGGAGCTGCATGTGTCA
GAGGTTTTCACCGTCATCACCGAAACGCGCGAGACGAAAGGGCCTCGTGATACGCCTATTTTTATAGGTT
AATGTCATGATAATAATGGTTTCTTAGACGTCAGGTGGCACTTTTCGGGGAAATGTGCGCGGAACCCCTA
TTTGTTTATTTTTCTAAATACATTCAAATATGTATCCGCTCATGAGACAATAACCCTGATAAATGCTTCA
ATAATATTGAAAAAGGAAGAGTATGAGTATTCAACATTTCCGTGTCGCCCTTATTCCCTTTTTTGCGGCA
TTTTGCCTTCCTGTTTTTGCTCACCCAGAAACGCTGGTGAAAGTAAAAGATGCTGAAGATCAGTTGGGTG
CACGAGTGGGTTACATCGAACTGGATCTCAACAGCGGTAAGATCCTTGAGAGTTTTCGCCCCGAAGAACG
TTTTCCAATGATGAGCACTTTTAAAGTTCTGCTATGTGGCGCGGTATTATCCCGTATTGACGCCGGGCAA
GAGCAACTCGGTCGCCGCATACACTATTCTCAGAATGACTTGGTTGAGTACTCACCAGTCACAGAAAAGC
ATCTTACGGATGGCATGACAGTAAGAGAATTATGCAGTGCTGCCATAACCATGAGTGATAACACTGCGGC
CAACTTACTTCTGACAACGATCGGAGGACCGAAGGAGCTAACCGCTTTTTTGCACAACATGGGGGATCAT
GTAACTCGCCTTGATCGTTGGGAACCGGAGCTGAATGAAGCCATACCAAACGACGAGCGTGACACCACGA
TGCCTGTAGCAATGGCAACAACGTTGCGCAAACTATTAACTGGCGAACTACTTACTCTAGCTTCCCGGCA
ACAATTAATAGACTGGATGGAGGCGGATAAAGTTGCAGGACCACTTCTGCGCTCGGCCCTTCCGGCTGGC
TGGTTTATTGCTGATAAATCTGGAGCCGGTGAGAGTGGGTCTCGCGGTATCATTGCAGCACTGGGGCCAG
ATGGTAAGCCCTCCCGTATCGTAGTTATCTACACGACGGGGAGTCAGGCAACTATGGATGAACGAAATAG
ACAGATCGCTGAGATAGGTGCCTCACTGATTAAGCATTGGTAACTGTCAGACCAAGTTTACTCATATATA
CTTTAGATTGATTTAAAACTTCATTTTTAATTTAAAAGGATCTAGGTGAAGATCCTTTTTGATAATCTCA
TGACCAAAATCCCTTAACGTGAGTTTTCGTTCCACTGAGCGTCAGACCCCGTAGAAAAGATCAAAGGATC
TTCTTGAGATCCTTTTTTTCTGCGCGTAATCTGCTGCTTGCAAACAAAAAAACCACCGCTACCAGCGGTG
GTTTGTTTGCCGGATCAAGAGCTACCAACTCTTTTTCCGAAGGTAACTGGCTTCAGCAGAGCGCAGATAC
CAAATACTGTTCTTCTAGTGTAGCCGTAGTTAGGCCACCACTTCAAGAACTCTGTAGCACCGCCTACATA
CCTCGCTCTGCTAATCCTGTTACCAGTGGCTGCTGCCAGTGGCGATAAGTCGTGTCTTACCGGGTTGGAC
TCAAGACGATAGTTACCGGATAAGGCGCAGCGGTCGGGCTGAACGGGGGGTTCGTGCACACAGCCCAGCT
TGGAGCGAACGACCTACACCGAACTGAGATACCTACAGCGTGAGCTATGAGAAAGCGCCACGCTTCCCGA
AGGGAGAAAGGCGGACAGGTATCCGGTAAGCGGCAGGGTCGGAACAGGAGAGCGCACGAGGGAGCTTCCA
GGGGGAAACGCCTGGTATCTTTATAGTCCTGTCGGGTTTCGCCACCTCTGACTTGAGCGTCGATTTTTGT
GATGCTCGTCAGGGGGGCGGAGCCTATGGAAAAACGCCAGCAACGCGGCCTTTTTACGGTTCCTGGCCTT
TTGCTGGCCTTTTGCTCACATGTTCTTTCCTGCGTTATCCCCTGATTCTGTGGATAACCGTATTACCGCC
TTTGAGTGAGCTGATACCGCTCGCCGCAGCCGAACGACCGAGCGCAGCGAGTCAGTGAGCGAGGAAGCGG
AAGAGCGCCCAATACGCAAACCGCCTCTCCCCGCGCGTTGGCCGATTCATTAATGCAGCTGGCACGACAG
GTTTCCCGACTGGAAAGCGGGCAGTGAGCGCAACGCAATTAATGTGAGTTAGCTCACTCATTAGGCACCC
CAGGCTTTACACTTTATGCTTCCGGCTCGTATGTTGTGTGGAATTGTGAGCGGATAACAATTTCACACAG
GAAACAGCTATGACATGATTACGAATTAA
Features (pLannotate 1.2.2; 20 found; start..end, strand, type, name):
     14..393     +  enhancer       CMV enhancer: human cytomegalovirus immediate early enhancer
    394..597     +  promoter       CMV promoter: human cytomegalovirus (CMV) immediate early promoter
    733..776     +  intron         CMV intron (fragment): modified intron A from human cytomegalovirus
    828..846     +  promoter       SP6 promoter: promoter for bacteriophage SP6 RNA polymerase
    850..887     +  CDS            IgH signal sequence (fragment): signal sequence from the mouse immunoglobulin heavy chain variable region
    924..3533    +  CDS            GPR155: GP155_HUMAN - Also known as PGR22. Experimental evidence at transcript level: Swiss-Prot protein existence level 2. From Homo sapiens (Human).
   3621..3755    +  polyA_signal   SV40 poly(A) signal: SV40 polyadenylation signal
   3824..4181    +  promoter       SV40 promoter: SV40 enhancer and early promoter
   4200..4354    +  CDS            lacZα (fragment): LacZα fragment of β-galactosidase; lacZ fragment
   4360..4411    -  misc_feature   bom (fragment): basis of mobility region from pBR322
   4430..4810    +  rep_origin     M13 ori (sequence partly withheld): M13 bacteriophage origin of replication; arrow indicates direction of (+) strand synthesis
   4886..4935    -  misc_feature   bom (fragment): basis of mobility region from pBR322
   5037..5072    -  CDS            rop (fragment): Rop protein, which maintains plasmids at low copy number; rop
   5167..5271    +  promoter       AmpR promoter: bla
   5272..6132    +  CDS            AmpR: β-lactamase; bla; confers resistance to ampicillin, carbenicillin, and related antibiotics
   6303..6891    +  rep_origin     ori: high-copy-number ColE1/pMB1/pBR322/pUC origin of replication
   7074..7166    +  CDS            lacI (fragment): lac repressor; lacI; The lac repressor binds to the lac operator to inhibit transcription in E. coli. This inhibition can be relieved by adding lactose or isopropyl-β-D-thiogalactopyranoside (IPTG).
   7179..7200    +  protein_bind   CAP binding site: CAP binding activates transcription in the presence of cAMP. E. coli catabolite activator protein
   7215..7245    +  promoter       lac promoter: promoter for the E. coli lac operon
   7253..7269    +  protein_bind   lac operator: The lac repressor binds to the lac operator to inhibit transcription in E. coli. This inhibition can be relieved by adding lactose or isopropyl-β-D-thiogalactopyranoside (IPTG). lac repressor encoded by lacI
