[The description below was written by a language model from this plasmid's Addgene catalogue record and pLannotate feature annotations shown in this document.]
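Description:
pRK5-LYCHOS (GPR155) F43I-HA is a mammalian expression plasmid of about 7.3 kb, built on the pRK5 backbone for transient expression of a point mutant of human GPR155, also called LYCHOS. It is maintained in E. coli through a high-copy ColE1/pUC-type origin and selected with ampicillin via the β-lactamase gene and its own promoter. The backbone also carries an M13 phage origin, which allows single-stranded DNA production. Short remnants of lacZα, lacI, rop and bom, together with a lac promoter/operator region, are leftovers of the vector's cloning history and not functional modules.

The expression cassette begins with the human cytomegalovirus immediate-early enhancer and promoter, followed by a fragment of CMV intron A and an SP6 phage promoter that serves as a sequencing primer site and could support in vitro transcription. The GPR155 coding sequence was inserted between ClaI and BamHI sites, carries a phenylalanine-to-isoleucine substitution at residue 43, and is fused to a C-terminal HA epitope for detection or immunoprecipitation. The automated annotation does not call the HA tag as a separate feature. It does flag a short fragment resembling an immunoglobulin heavy-chain signal sequence just upstream of the insert, and the record does not indicate that this is part of the encoded protein. An SV40 polyadenylation signal terminates the transcript. An SV40 enhancer/early promoter region lies downstream, with no mammalian selection marker annotated after it, consistent with transient rather than stable use.

The associated study identified LYCHOS as a lysosomal GPCR-like protein that signals cholesterol sufficiency to mTORC1. This plasmid allows the F43I variant to be compared with the wild-type protein in transfected cells, though the record does not state the functional effect of the mutation.
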