Addgene plasmid #199674: pRK5-LYCHOS (GPR155) F43I-HA
Purpose: Transient expression of LYCHOS (GPR155) F43I mutant
Depositing lab: Roberto Zoncu. Depositing organization: University of California, Berkeley. Publication: Lysosomal GPCR-like protein LYCHOS signals cholesterol sufficiency to mTORC1. Shin HR, Citron YR, Wang L, Tribouillard L, Goul CS, Stipp R, Sugasawa Y, Jain A, Samson N, Lim CY, Davis OB, Castaneda-Carpio D, Qian M, Nomura DK, Perera RM, Park E, Covey DF, Laplante M, Evers AS, Zoncu R. Science. 2022 Sep 16;377(6612):1290-1298. doi: 10.1126/science.abg6621. Epub 2022 Aug 25. PubMed 36007018.
Backbone
  Vector backbone: pRK5
  Vector type: Mammalian Expression
Growth in bacteria
  Bacterial resistance: Ampicillin, 100 μg/mL
  Growth temperature: 37°C
  Growth strain: DH5alpha
  Copy number: High Copy
Gene/Insert
  Gene/Insert name: GPR155 (alt name: LYCHOS)
  Species: H. sapiens (human)
  Mutation: F43 mutated to I
  Entrez Gene: GPR155 (a.k.a. DEP.7, DEPDC3, PGR22)
  Promoter: CMV
  Tag / fusion protein: HA (C terminal on insert)
  Cloning method: Restriction Enzyme; 5′ cloning site ClaI (not destroyed); 3′ cloning site BamHI (not destroyed)
  Sequencing primers: 5′ GATTTAGGTGACACTATAG
Terms and licenses: Academic/Nonprofit Terms; Industry Terms: Not Available to Industry
How to cite: pRK5-LYCHOS (GPR155) F43I-HA was a gift from Roberto Zoncu (Addgene plasmid # 199674 ; http://n2t.net/addgene:199674 ; RRID:Addgene_199674)
